Addgene plasmid #122091: NmCas9_sgRNA_expression_in_pBluescript
Purpose: U6 driven NmCas9 sgRNA expression vector for cloning own guides
Depositing lab: Scot Wolfe. Depositing organization: University of Massachusetts, Worcester. Publication: Orthogonal Cas9-Cas9 chimeras provide a versatile platform for genome editing. Bolukbasi MF, Liu P, Luk K, Kwok SF, Gupta A, Amrani N, Sontheimer EJ, Zhu LJ, Wolfe SA. Nat Commun. 2018 Nov 19;9(1):4856. doi: 10.1038/s41467-018-07310-x. PubMed 30451839.
Backbone
  Vector backbone: pBS
  Backbone size w/o insert (bp): 4314
  Total vector size (bp): 4407
  Vector type: Mammalian Expression, CRISPR
Growth in bacteria
  Bacterial resistance: Ampicillin, 100 μg/mL
  Growth temperature: 37°C
  Growth strain: DH5alpha
  Copy number: High Copy
Gene/Insert
  Gene/Insert name: NmCas9 tracrRNA
  Species: Synthetic; S. pyogenes
  Insert size (bp): 93
  Entrez Gene: NEWENTRY
  Promoter: U6
  Cloning method: Restriction Enzyme; 5′ cloning site BfuAI (destroyed during cloning); 3′ cloning site BfuAI (destroyed during cloning)
  Sequencing primers: 5′ T3 Promoter; 3′ T7 Promoter
Terms and licenses: Academic/Nonprofit Terms; Industry Terms: Not Available to Industry
Depositor comments: To design oligos for cloning: 5'-ACCG-Spacer_Sequence-3' and 5'-AAAC-Rev_Comp_Spacer-3' For sgRNA cloning: Digest with BfuAI and ligate in phosphorylated and annealed oligos
How to cite: NmCas9_sgRNA_expression_in_pBluescript was a gift from Scot Wolfe (Addgene plasmid # 122091 ; http://n2t.net/addgene:122091 ; RRID:Addgene_122091)
