[The description below was written by a language model from this plasmid's Addgene catalogue record and pLannotate feature annotations shown in this document.]
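Description:
NmCas9_sgRNA_expression_in_pBluescript is a 4,407 bp guide-RNA cloning vector built on a pBluescript (pBS) backbone, intended for expressing single guide RNAs for Neisseria meningitidis Cas9 in mammalian cells. It is propagated in E. coli as a high-copy plasmid through a ColE1/pUC-type origin and selected with ampicillin via the β-lactamase gene. The usual pBluescript elements are retained: an f1 origin for single-stranded DNA production, the lac promoter/operator and lacZα fragment, and flanking T3 and T7 promoters, which serve as sequencing primer sites across the insert. The depositor and repository sequence records annotate identically, differing only in their numbering start point.

The functional cassette sits within the split multiple cloning site. A human U6 RNA polymerase III promoter lies upstream of the 93 bp Nm tracrRNA-derived scaffold, so that a spacer placed between them is transcribed as a complete sgRNA. In the plasmid as supplied, these two elements are separated by a roughly 1.1 kb stuffer in reverse orientation that contains a neo/nptII kanamycin-resistance coding sequence, a Tn5 transposase fragment and a partial lambda t0 terminator. According to the record, the vector is cut with BfuAI and annealed, phosphorylated spacer oligonucleotides with matching overhangs are ligated in, destroying both sites. The feature positions suggest that this step removes the stuffer, although the record does not say so explicitly. The catalogue lists the insert species as synthetic/S. pyogenes, whereas the annotation identifies the scaffold as N. meningitidis, in keeping with the plasmid name. No Cas9 gene or mammalian selection marker is annotated, so the nuclease must be supplied separately. The plasmid comes from work on orthogonal Cas9-Cas9 chimeras for genome editing.
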