Features (pLannotate 1.2.2; 18 found; start..end, strand, type, name):
     24..128     +  promoter       AmpR promoter: bla
    129..989     +  CDS            AmpR: β-lactamase; bla; confers resistance to ampicillin, carbenicillin, and related antibiotics
   1160..1748    +  rep_origin     ori: high-copy-number ColE1/pMB1/pBR322/pUC origin of replication
   1931..2023    +  CDS            lacI (fragment): lac repressor; lacI; The lac repressor binds to the lac operator to inhibit transcription in E. coli. This inhibition can be relieved by adding lactose or isopropyl-β-D-thiogalactopyranoside (IPTG).
   2036..2057    +  protein_bind   CAP binding site: CAP binding activates transcription in the presence of cAMP. E. coli catabolite activator protein
   2072..2102    +  promoter       lac promoter: promoter for the E. coli lac operon
   2110..2126    +  protein_bind   lac operator: The lac repressor binds to the lac operator to inhibit transcription in E. coli. This inhibition can be relieved by adding lactose or isopropyl-β-D-thiogalactopyranoside (IPTG). lac repressor encoded by lacI
   2171..2189    +  promoter       T3 promoter: promoter for bacteriophage T3 RNA polymerase
   2202..2225    +  misc_feature   MCS (fragment): pBluescript multiple cloning site
   2236..2476    +  promoter       U6 promoter: RNA polymerase III promoter for human U6 snRNA
   2505..2584    -  terminator     lambda t0 terminator (fragment): transcription terminator from phage lambda
   2618..3409    -  CDS            neo: KKA2_KLEPN - Also known as kan, nptII. Experimental evidence at protein level: Swiss-Prot protein existence level 1. Resistance to kanamycin, neomycin, paromomycin, ribostamycin, butirosin and gentamicin B. From Klebsiella pneumoniae.
   3441..3545    -  CDS            tnpA (fragment): TN5P_ECOLX - Also known as tnp. Experimental evidence at protein level: Swiss-Prot protein existence level 1. Mediates transposition of transposon Tn5 by a 'cut and paste' mechanism. First, the monomeric transposase binds the 19 bp inverted DNA repeats flanking the transposon. Then, dimerization of the DNA- bound transposase creates a synaptic DNA complex. After nicking of the first DNA strand, excision of the transposon proceeds through a series of intermediates. The transposase then mediates the insertion of the transposon at a new site by strand transfer. The activity of the wild- type tran
   3602..3694    +  misc_RNA       Nm tracrRNA: trans-activating CRISPR RNA for the Neisseria meningitidis CRISPR/Cas9 system (Hou et al., 2013)
   3702..3755    +  misc_feature   MCS (fragment): pBluescript multiple cloning site
   3764..3782    -  promoter       T7 promoter: promoter for bacteriophage T7 RNA polymerase
   3790..3945    +  CDS            lacZα (fragment): LacZα fragment of β-galactosidase; lacZ fragment
   3950..4378    +  rep_origin     f1 ori (sequence partly withheld): f1 bacteriophage origin of replication; arrow indicates direction of (+) strand synthesis
>Addgene plasmid #122091 | NmCas9_sgRNA_expression_in_pBluescript | depositor full sequence | sequence record 232799 | NmCas9_sgRNA_expression_in_pBluescript sequence 4407 bps
GTGGCACTTTTCGGGGAAATGTGCGCGGAACCCCTATTTGTTTATTTTTCTAAATACATTCAAATATGTA
TCCGCTCATGAGACAATAACCCTGATAAATGCTTCAATAATATTGAAAAAGGAAGAGTATGAGTATTCAA
CATTTCCGTGTCGCCCTTATTCCCTTTTTTGCGGCATTTTGCCTTCCTGTTTTTGCTCACCCAGAAACGC
TGGTGAAAGTAAAAGATGCTGAAGATCAGTTGGGTGCACGAGTGGGTTACATCGAACTGGATCTCAACAG
CGGTAAGATCCTTGAGAGTTTTCGCCCCGAAGAACGTTTTCCAATGATGAGCACTTTTAAAGTTCTGCTA
TGTGGCGCGGTATTATCCCGTATTGACGCCGGGCAAGAGCAACTCGGTCGCCGCATACACTATTCTCAGA
ATGACTTGGTTGAGTACTCACCAGTCACAGAAAAGCATCTTACGGATGGCATGACAGTAAGAGAATTATG
CAGTGCTGCCATAACCATGAGTGATAACACTGCGGCCAACTTACTTCTGACAACGATCGGAGGACCGAAG
GAGCTAACCGCTTTTTTGCACAACATGGGGGATCATGTAACTCGCCTTGATCGTTGGGAACCGGAGCTGA
ATGAAGCCATACCAAACGACGAGCGTGACACCACGATGCCTGTAGCAATGGCAACAACGTTGCGCAAACT
ATTAACTGGCGAACTACTTACTCTAGCTTCCCGGCAACAATTAATAGACTGGATGGAGGCGGATAAAGTT
GCAGGACCACTTCTGCGCTCGGCCCTTCCGGCTGGCTGGTTTATTGCTGATAAATCTGGAGCCGGTGAGC
GTGGGTCTCGCGGTATCATTGCAGCACTGGGGCCAGATGGTAAGCCCTCCCGTATCGTAGTTATCTACAC
GACGGGGAGTCAGGCAACTATGGATGAACGAAATAGACAGATCGCTGAGATAGGTGCCTCACTGATTAAG
CATTGGTAACTGTCAGACCAAGTTTACTCATATATACTTTAGATTGATTTAAAACTTCATTTTTAATTTA
AAAGGATCTAGGTGAAGATCCTTTTTGATAATCTCATGACCAAAATCCCTTAACGTGAGTTTTCGTTCCA
CTGAGCGTCAGACCCCGTAGAAAAGATCAAAGGATCTTCTTGAGATCCTTTTTTTCTGCGCGTAATCTGC
TGCTTGCAAACAAAAAAACCACCGCTACCAGCGGTGGTTTGTTTGCCGGATCAAGAGCTACCAACTCTTT
TTCCGAAGGTAACTGGCTTCAGCAGAGCGCAGATACCAAATACTGTCCTTCTAGTGTAGCCGTAGTTAGG
CCACCACTTCAAGAACTCTGTAGCACCGCCTACATACCTCGCTCTGCTAATCCTGTTACCAGTGGCTGCT
GCCAGTGGCGATAAGTCGTGTCTTACCGGGTTGGACTCAAGACGATAGTTACCGGATAAGGCGCAGCGGT
CGGGCTGAACGGGGGGTTCGTGCACACAGCCCAGCTTGGAGCGAACGACCTACACCGAACTGAGATACCT
ACAGCGTGAGCTATGAGAAAGCGCCACGCTTCCCGAAGGGAGAAAGGCGGACAGGTATCCGGTAAGCGGC
AGGGTCGGAACAGGAGAGCGCACGAGGGAGCTTCCAGGGGGAAACGCCTGGTATCTTTATAGTCCTGTCG
GGTTTCGCCACCTCTGACTTGAGCGTCGATTTTTGTGATGCTCGTCAGGGGGGCGGAGCCTATGGAAAAA
CGCCAGCAACGCGGCCTTTTTACGGTTCCTGGCCTTTTGCTGGCCTTTTGCTCACATGTTCTTTCCTGCG
TTATCCCCTGATTCTGTGGATAACCGTATTACCGCCTTTGAGTGAGCTGATACCGCTCGCCGCAGCCGAA
CGACCGAGCGCAGCGAGTCAGTGAGCGAGGAAGCGGAAGAGCGCCCAATACGCAAACCGCCTCTCCCCGC
GCGTTGGCCGATTCATTAATGCAGCTGGCACGACAGGTTTCCCGACTGGAAAGCGGGCAGTGAGCGCAAC
GCAATTAATGTGAGTTAGCTCACTCATTAGGCACCCCAGGCTTTACACTTTATGCTTCCGGCTCGTATGT
TGTGTGGAATTGTGAGCGGATAACAATTTCACACAGGAAACAGCTATGACCATGATTACGCCAAGCGCGC
AATTAACCCTCACTAAAGGGAACAAAAGCTGGAGCTCCACCGCGGTGGCGGCCGCCCCCTTCACCGAGGG
CCTATTTCCCATGATTCCTTCATATTTGCATATACGATACAAGGCTGTTAGAGAGATAATTGGAATTAAT
TTGACTGTAAACACAAAGATATTAGTACAAAATACGTGACGTAGAAAGTAATAATTTCTTGGGTAGTTTG
CAGTTTTAAAATTATGTTTTAAAATGGACTATCATATGCTTACCGTAACTTGAAAGTATTTCGATTTCTT
GGCTTTATATATCTTGTGGAAAGGACGAAACACCGGTGTGCAGGTGAGTGATCCAAACGCCCGGCGGCAA
CCGAGCGTTCTGAACAAATCCAGATGGAGTTCTGAGGTCATTACTGGATCTATCAACAGGAGTCCAAGCG
AGCTCTCGAACCCCAGAGTCCCGCTCAGAAGAACTCGTCAAGAAGGCGATAGAAGGCGATGCGCTGCGAA
TCGGGAGCGGCGATACCGTAAAGCACGAGGAAGCGGTCAGCCCATTCGCCGCCAAGCTCTTCAGCAATAT
CACGGGTAGCCAACGCTATGTCCTGATAGCGGTCCGCCACACCCAGCCGGCCACAGTCGATGAATCCAGA
AAAGCGGCCATTTTCCACCATGATATTCGGCAAGCAGGCATCGCCATGGGTCACGACGAGATCCTCGCCG
TCGGGCATGCGCGCCTTGAGCCTGGCGAACAGTTCGGCTGGCGCGAGCCCCTGATGCTCTTCGTCCAGAT
CATCCTGATCGACAAGACCGGCTTCCATCCGAGTACGTGCTCGCTCGATGCGATGTTTCGCTTGGTGGTC
GAATGGGCAGGTAGCCGGATCAAGCGTATGCAGCCGCCGCATTGCATCAGCCATGATGGATACTTTCTCG
GCAGGAGCAAGGTGAGATGACAGGAGATCCTGCCCCGGCACTTCGCCCAATAGCAGCCAGTCCCTTCCCG
CTTCAGTGACAACGTCGAGCACAGCTGCGCAAGGAACGCCCGTCGTGGCCAGCCACGATAGCCGCGCTGC
CTCGTCCTGCAGTTCATTCAGGGCACCGGACAGGTCGGTCTTGACAAAAAGAACCGGGCGCCCCTGCGCT
GACAGCCGGAACACGGCGGCATCAGAGCAGCCGATTGTCTGTTGTGCCCAGTCATAGCCGAATAGCCTCT
CCACCCAAGCGGCCGGAGAACCTGCGTGCAATCCATCTTGTTCAATCATGCGAAACGATCCTCATCCTGT
CTCTTGATCAGATCTTGATCCCCTGCGCCATCAGATCCTTGGCGGCAAGAAAGCCATCCAGTTTACTTTG
CAGGGCTTCCCAACCTTACCAGAGGGCGCCCCAGCTGGCAATTCCGACGGATCAGCTAGCAGAACCTGCT
GACGTTGTAGCTCCCTTTCTCATTTCGGAAACGAAATGAGAACCGTTGCTACAATAAGGCCGTCTGAAAA
GATGTGCCGCAACGCTCTGCCCCTTAAAGCTTCTGCTTTAAGGGGCATCGTTTATTTTTTTGAATTCGAT
ATCAAGCTTATCGATACCGTCGACCTCGAGGGGGGGCCCGGTACCCAATTCGCCCTATAGTGAGTCGTAT
TACGCGCGCTCACTGGCCGTCGTTTTACAACGTCGTGACTGGGAAAACCCTGGCGTTACCCAACTTAATC
GCCTTGCAGCACATCCCCCTTTCGCCAGCTGGCGTAATAGCGAAGAGGCCCGCACCGATCGCCCTTCCCA
ACAGTTGCGCAGCCTGAATGGCGAATGGG
[124 nt withheld, positions 3950-4073]
C
[91 nt withheld, positions 4075-4165]
A
[49 nt withheld, positions 4167-4215]
CCTTTGACGTTGGAGTCCACGTTCTTT
[37 nt withheld, positions 4243-4279]
ACCCTATCTCGGTCTATTCTTTTGATTTATAAGGGATTTTGCCGATTTCGGCCTATTGGTTAAAAAATGA
GCTGATTTAACAAAAATTTAACGCGAATTTTAACAAAATATTAACGCTTACAATTTAG
