Features (pLannotate 1.2.2; 18 found; start..end, strand, type, name):
     32..62      +  promoter       lac promoter: promoter for the E. coli lac operon
     70..86      +  protein_bind   lac operator: The lac repressor binds to the lac operator to inhibit transcription in E. coli. This inhibition can be relieved by adding lactose or isopropyl-β-D-thiogalactopyranoside (IPTG). lac repressor encoded by lacI
    131..149     +  promoter       T3 promoter: promoter for bacteriophage T3 RNA polymerase
    162..185     +  misc_feature   MCS (fragment): pBluescript multiple cloning site
    196..436     +  promoter       U6 promoter: RNA polymerase III promoter for human U6 snRNA
    465..544     -  terminator     lambda t0 terminator (fragment): transcription terminator from phage lambda
    578..1369    -  CDS            neo: KKA2_KLEPN - Also known as kan, nptII. Experimental evidence at protein level: Swiss-Prot protein existence level 1. Resistance to kanamycin, neomycin, paromomycin, ribostamycin, butirosin and gentamicin B. From Klebsiella pneumoniae.
   1401..1505    -  CDS            tnpA (fragment): TN5P_ECOLX - Also known as tnp. Experimental evidence at protein level: Swiss-Prot protein existence level 1. Mediates transposition of transposon Tn5 by a 'cut and paste' mechanism. First, the monomeric transposase binds the 19 bp inverted DNA repeats flanking the transposon. Then, dimerization of the DNA- bound transposase creates a synaptic DNA complex. After nicking of the first DNA strand, excision of the transposon proceeds through a series of intermediates. The transposase then mediates the insertion of the transposon at a new site by strand transfer. The activity of the wild- type tran
   1562..1654    +  misc_RNA       Nm tracrRNA: trans-activating CRISPR RNA for the Neisseria meningitidis CRISPR/Cas9 system (Hou et al., 2013)
   1662..1715    +  misc_feature   MCS (fragment): pBluescript multiple cloning site
   1724..1742    -  promoter       T7 promoter: promoter for bacteriophage T7 RNA polymerase
   1750..1905    +  CDS            lacZα (fragment): LacZα fragment of β-galactosidase; lacZ fragment
   1910..2338    +  rep_origin     f1 ori (sequence partly withheld): f1 bacteriophage origin of replication; arrow indicates direction of (+) strand synthesis
   2391..2495    +  promoter       AmpR promoter: bla
   2496..3356    +  CDS            AmpR: β-lactamase; bla; confers resistance to ampicillin, carbenicillin, and related antibiotics
   3527..4115    +  rep_origin     ori: high-copy-number ColE1/pMB1/pBR322/pUC origin of replication
   4298..4390    +  CDS            lacI (fragment): lac repressor; lacI; The lac repressor binds to the lac operator to inhibit transcription in E. coli. This inhibition can be relieved by adding lactose or isopropyl-β-D-thiogalactopyranoside (IPTG).
   4403..17      +  protein_bind   CAP binding site (across the origin): CAP binding activates transcription in the presence of cAMP. E. coli catabolite activator protein
>Addgene plasmid #122091 | NmCas9_sgRNA_expression_in_pBluescript | addgene full sequence | sequence record 242297 | Addgene NGS Result
TGAGTTAGCTCACTCATTAGGCACCCCAGGCTTTACACTTTATGCTTCCGGCTCGTATGTTGTGTGGAAT
TGTGAGCGGATAACAATTTCACACAGGAAACAGCTATGACCATGATTACGCCAAGCGCGCAATTAACCCT
CACTAAAGGGAACAAAAGCTGGAGCTCCACCGCGGTGGCGGCCGCCCCCTTCACCGAGGGCCTATTTCCC
ATGATTCCTTCATATTTGCATATACGATACAAGGCTGTTAGAGAGATAATTGGAATTAATTTGACTGTAA
ACACAAAGATATTAGTACAAAATACGTGACGTAGAAAGTAATAATTTCTTGGGTAGTTTGCAGTTTTAAA
ATTATGTTTTAAAATGGACTATCATATGCTTACCGTAACTTGAAAGTATTTCGATTTCTTGGCTTTATAT
ATCTTGTGGAAAGGACGAAACACCGGTGTGCAGGTGAGTGATCCAAACGCCCGGCGGCAACCGAGCGTTC
TGAACAAATCCAGATGGAGTTCTGAGGTCATTACTGGATCTATCAACAGGAGTCCAAGCGAGCTCTCGAA
CCCCAGAGTCCCGCTCAGAAGAACTCGTCAAGAAGGCGATAGAAGGCGATGCGCTGCGAATCGGGAGCGG
CGATACCGTAAAGCACGAGGAAGCGGTCAGCCCATTCGCCGCCAAGCTCTTCAGCAATATCACGGGTAGC
CAACGCTATGTCCTGATAGCGGTCCGCCACACCCAGCCGGCCACAGTCGATGAATCCAGAAAAGCGGCCA
TTTTCCACCATGATATTCGGCAAGCAGGCATCGCCATGGGTCACGACGAGATCCTCGCCGTCGGGCATGC
GCGCCTTGAGCCTGGCGAACAGTTCGGCTGGCGCGAGCCCCTGATGCTCTTCGTCCAGATCATCCTGATC
GACAAGACCGGCTTCCATCCGAGTACGTGCTCGCTCGATGCGATGTTTCGCTTGGTGGTCGAATGGGCAG
GTAGCCGGATCAAGCGTATGCAGCCGCCGCATTGCATCAGCCATGATGGATACTTTCTCGGCAGGAGCAA
GGTGAGATGACAGGAGATCCTGCCCCGGCACTTCGCCCAATAGCAGCCAGTCCCTTCCCGCTTCAGTGAC
AACGTCGAGCACAGCTGCGCAAGGAACGCCCGTCGTGGCCAGCCACGATAGCCGCGCTGCCTCGTCCTGC
AGTTCATTCAGGGCACCGGACAGGTCGGTCTTGACAAAAAGAACCGGGCGCCCCTGCGCTGACAGCCGGA
ACACGGCGGCATCAGAGCAGCCGATTGTCTGTTGTGCCCAGTCATAGCCGAATAGCCTCTCCACCCAAGC
GGCCGGAGAACCTGCGTGCAATCCATCTTGTTCAATCATGCGAAACGATCCTCATCCTGTCTCTTGATCA
GATCTTGATCCCCTGCGCCATCAGATCCTTGGCGGCAAGAAAGCCATCCAGTTTACTTTGCAGGGCTTCC
CAACCTTACCAGAGGGCGCCCCAGCTGGCAATTCCGACGGATCAGCTAGCAGAACCTGCTGACGTTGTAG
CTCCCTTTCTCATTTCGGAAACGAAATGAGAACCGTTGCTACAATAAGGCCGTCTGAAAAGATGTGCCGC
AACGCTCTGCCCCTTAAAGCTTCTGCTTTAAGGGGCATCGTTTATTTTTTTGAATTCGATATCAAGCTTA
TCGATACCGTCGACCTCGAGGGGGGGCCCGGTACCCAATTCGCCCTATAGTGAGTCGTATTACGCGCGCT
CACTGGCCGTCGTTTTACAACGTCGTGACTGGGAAAACCCTGGCGTTACCCAACTTAATCGCCTTGCAGC
ACATCCCCCTTTCGCCAGCTGGCGTAATAGCGAAGAGGCCCGCACCGATCGCCCTTCCCAACAGTTGCGC
AGCCTGAATGGCGAATGGG
[124 nt withheld, positions 1910-2033]
C
[91 nt withheld, positions 2035-2125]
A
[49 nt withheld, positions 2127-2175]
CCTTTGACGTTGGAGTCCACGTTCTTT
[37 nt withheld, positions 2203-2239]
ACCCTATCTCGGTCTATTCTTTTGATTTATAAGGGATTTTGCCGATTTCGGCCTATTGGTTAAAAAATGA
GCTGATTTAACAAAAATTTAACGCGAATTTTAACAAAATATTAACGCTTACAATTTAGGTGGCACTTTTC
GGGGAAATGTGCGCGGAACCCCTATTTGTTTATTTTTCTAAATACATTCAAATATGTATCCGCTCATGAG
ACAATAACCCTGATAAATGCTTCAATAATATTGAAAAAGGAAGAGTATGAGTATTCAACATTTCCGTGTC
GCCCTTATTCCCTTTTTTGCGGCATTTTGCCTTCCTGTTTTTGCTCACCCAGAAACGCTGGTGAAAGTAA
AAGATGCTGAAGATCAGTTGGGTGCACGAGTGGGTTACATCGAACTGGATCTCAACAGCGGTAAGATCCT
TGAGAGTTTTCGCCCCGAAGAACGTTTTCCAATGATGAGCACTTTTAAAGTTCTGCTATGTGGCGCGGTA
TTATCCCGTATTGACGCCGGGCAAGAGCAACTCGGTCGCCGCATACACTATTCTCAGAATGACTTGGTTG
AGTACTCACCAGTCACAGAAAAGCATCTTACGGATGGCATGACAGTAAGAGAATTATGCAGTGCTGCCAT
AACCATGAGTGATAACACTGCGGCCAACTTACTTCTGACAACGATCGGAGGACCGAAGGAGCTAACCGCT
TTTTTGCACAACATGGGGGATCATGTAACTCGCCTTGATCGTTGGGAACCGGAGCTGAATGAAGCCATAC
CAAACGACGAGCGTGACACCACGATGCCTGTAGCAATGGCAACAACGTTGCGCAAACTATTAACTGGCGA
ACTACTTACTCTAGCTTCCCGGCAACAATTAATAGACTGGATGGAGGCGGATAAAGTTGCAGGACCACTT
CTGCGCTCGGCCCTTCCGGCTGGCTGGTTTATTGCTGATAAATCTGGAGCCGGTGAGCGTGGGTCTCGCG
GTATCATTGCAGCACTGGGGCCAGATGGTAAGCCCTCCCGTATCGTAGTTATCTACACGACGGGGAGTCA
GGCAACTATGGATGAACGAAATAGACAGATCGCTGAGATAGGTGCCTCACTGATTAAGCATTGGTAACTG
TCAGACCAAGTTTACTCATATATACTTTAGATTGATTTAAAACTTCATTTTTAATTTAAAAGGATCTAGG
TGAAGATCCTTTTTGATAATCTCATGACCAAAATCCCTTAACGTGAGTTTTCGTTCCACTGAGCGTCAGA
CCCCGTAGAAAAGATCAAAGGATCTTCTTGAGATCCTTTTTTTCTGCGCGTAATCTGCTGCTTGCAAACA
AAAAAACCACCGCTACCAGCGGTGGTTTGTTTGCCGGATCAAGAGCTACCAACTCTTTTTCCGAAGGTAA
CTGGCTTCAGCAGAGCGCAGATACCAAATACTGTTCTTCTAGTGTAGCCGTAGTTAGGCCACCACTTCAA
GAACTCTGTAGCACCGCCTACATACCTCGCTCTGCTAATCCTGTTACCAGTGGCTGCTGCCAGTGGCGAT
AAGTCGTGTCTTACCGGGTTGGACTCAAGACGATAGTTACCGGATAAGGCGCAGCGGTCGGGCTGAACGG
GGGGTTCGTGCACACAGCCCAGCTTGGAGCGAACGACCTACACCGAACTGAGATACCTACAGCGTGAGCT
ATGAGAAAGCGCCACGCTTCCCGAAGGGAGAAAGGCGGACAGGTATCCGGTAAGCGGCAGGGTCGGAACA
GGAGAGCGCACGAGGGAGCTTCCAGGGGGAAACGCCTGGTATCTTTATAGTCCTGTCGGGTTTCGCCACC
TCTGACTTGAGCGTCGATTTTTGTGATGCTCGTCAGGGGGGCGGAGCCTATGGAAAAACGCCAGCAACGC
GGCCTTTTTACGGTTCCTGGCCTTTTGCTGGCCTTTTGCTCACATGTTCTTTCCTGCGTTATCCCCTGAT
TCTGTGGATAACCGTATTACCGCCTTTGAGTGAGCTGATACCGCTCGCCGCAGCCGAACGACCGAGCGCA
GCGAGTCAGTGAGCGAGGAAGCGGAAGAGCGCCCAATACGCAAACCGCCTCTCCCCGCGCGTTGGCCGAT
TCATTAATGCAGCTGGCACGACAGGTTTCCCGACTGGAAAGCGGGCAGTGAGCGCAACGCAATTAATG
